Addgene plasmid #177938: CoV2-M-IRES-E
Purpose: Transient mammalian expression of codon optimized SARS-CoV-2 Membrane and Envelope proteins (original Wuhan Hu1 sequence). Used for generating RNA packaging virus-like particles.
Depositing lab: Jennifer Doudna. Depositing organization: J. David Gladstone Institutes. Publication: Rapid assessment of SARS-CoV-2 evolved variants using virus-like particles. Syed AM, Taha TY, Tabata T, Chen IP, Ciling A, Khalid MM, Sreekumar B, Chen PY, Hayashi JM, Soczek KM, Ott M, Doudna JA. Science. 2021 Nov 4:eabl6184. doi: 10.1126/science.abl6184. PubMed 34735219.
Backbone
  Vector backbone: pcDNA3.1
  Vector type: Mammalian Expression
Growth in bacteria
  Bacterial resistance: Ampicillin, 100 μg/mL
  Growth temperature: 37°C
  Growth strain: DH5alpha
  Copy number: High Copy
Gene/Insert
  Gene/Insert name: SARS-CoV-2 Membrane and Envelope proteins (original Wuhan Hu1 sequence)
  Entrez Gene: E (a.k.a. GU280_gp04); M (a.k.a. GU280_gp05)
  Cloning method: Gibson Cloning
Terms and licenses: Academic/Nonprofit Terms; Industry Terms: Not Available to Industry
Depositor comments: Please visit https://www.biorxiv.org/content/10.1101/2021.08.05.455082v1 for bioRxv preprint.
How to cite: CoV2-M-IRES-E was a gift from Jennifer Doudna (Addgene plasmid # 177938 ; http://n2t.net/addgene:177938 ; RRID:Addgene_177938)
