[The description below was written by a language model from this plasmid's Addgene catalogue record and pLannotate feature annotations shown in this document.]
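Description:
CoV2-M-IRES-E is a pcDNA3.1-based mammalian expression plasmid of about 7.5 kb for transient co-expression of the SARS-CoV-2 Membrane (M) and Envelope (E) proteins, both codon optimized and derived from the original Wuhan Hu1 sequence. It is propagated in E. coli from a high-copy ColE1/pUC-type origin under ampicillin selection (AmpR with its bla promoter), and it also carries an f1 origin. The backbone retains an SV40 early promoter driving a neomycin/kanamycin phosphotransferase gene with an SV40 poly(A) signal, which could in principle support G418 selection in mammalian cells, although the stated use is transient expression.

The payload is a single bicistronic transcription unit. The CMV immediate-early enhancer and promoter, followed by a T7 promoter, drive the M coding sequence. An EMCV internal ribosome entry site then allows cap-independent translation of the downstream E coding sequence from the same mRNA, so that both structural proteins are made in each transfected cell. A WPRE placed after E is expected to enhance transcript stability and expression, and the bovine growth hormone poly(A) signal terminates the unit. No epitope tags or reporters are annotated. Short hits to an HIV-1 LTR, a ble gene and lacI are small fragments and probably annotation or backbone remnants rather than functional elements.

M and E are central to coronavirus assembly and budding, and the plasmid is used to generate RNA-packaging SARS-CoV-2 virus-like particles. The two sequence records (full NGS and analyzer results) differ by a few nucleotides in length and in the numbering origin but show the same feature set.
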