Features (pLannotate 1.2.2; 24 found; start..end, strand, type, name):
    128..590     +  misc_feature   IRES: internal ribosome entry site (IRES) of the encephalomyocarditis virus (EMCV)
    628..852     +  CDS            E: VEMP_SARS2 - Experimental evidence at protein level: Swiss-Prot protein existence level 1. Plays a central role in virus morphogenesis and assembly. Acts as a viroporin and self-assembles in host membranes forming pentameric protein-lipid pores that allow ion transport. Also plays a role in the induction of apoptosis (By similarity). Regulates the localization of S protein at cis-Golgi, the place of virus budding (PubMed:33229438). May act by slowing down the cell secretory pathway (PubMed:33229438). May interfere with tight-junction stability by interacting with host MPP5. This would result i
    874..1462    +  misc_feature   WPRE: woodchuck hepatitis virus posttranscriptional regulatory element
   1471..1487    +  misc_feature   MCS (fragment): pUC18/19 multiple cloning site
   1558..1782    +  polyA_signal   bGH poly(A) signal: bovine growth hormone polyadenylation signal
   1786..1807    +  promoter       SV40 promoter (fragment): SV40 enhancer and early promoter
   1828..2256    +  rep_origin     f1 ori (sequence partly withheld): f1 bacteriophage origin of replication; arrow indicates direction of (+) strand synthesis
   2270..2599    +  promoter       SV40 promoter: SV40 enhancer and early promoter
   2666..3457    +  CDS            neo: KKA2_KLEPN - Also known as kan, nptII. Experimental evidence at protein level: Swiss-Prot protein existence level 1. Resistance to kanamycin, neomycin, paromomycin, ribostamycin, butirosin and gentamicin B. From Klebsiella pneumoniae.
   3481..3639    +  CDS            ble (fragment): BLE_KLEPN - Experimental evidence at protein level: Swiss-Prot protein existence level 1. Binding protein with a strong affinity to the bleomycin family of antibiotics. Binds to CL990; an antimitotic-antibiotic compound. From Klebsiella pneumoniae.
   3634..3755    +  polyA_signal   SV40 poly(A) signal: SV40 polyadenylation signal
   3828..3844    -  protein_bind   lac operator: The lac repressor binds to the lac operator to inhibit transcription in E. coli. This inhibition can be relieved by adding lactose or isopropyl-β-D-thiogalactopyranoside (IPTG). lac repressor encoded by lacI
   3852..3882    -  promoter       lac promoter: promoter for the E. coli lac operon
   3897..3918    -  protein_bind   CAP binding site: CAP binding activates transcription in the presence of cAMP. E. coli catabolite activator protein
   3931..4023    -  CDS            lacI (fragment): lac repressor; lacI; The lac repressor binds to the lac operator to inhibit transcription in E. coli. This inhibition can be relieved by adding lactose or isopropyl-β-D-thiogalactopyranoside (IPTG).
   4206..4794    -  rep_origin     ori: high-copy-number ColE1/pMB1/pBR322/pUC origin of replication
   4965..5825    -  CDS            AmpR: β-lactamase; bla; confers resistance to ampicillin, carbenicillin, and related antibiotics
   5826..5930    -  promoter       AmpR promoter: bla
   5989..6041    -  misc_feature   bom (fragment): basis of mobility region from pBR322
   6196..6575    +  enhancer       CMV enhancer: human cytomegalovirus immediate early enhancer
   6576..6779    +  promoter       CMV promoter: human cytomegalovirus (CMV) immediate early promoter
   6775..6808    +  LTR            5' LTR (truncated) (fragment): truncated 5' long terminal repeat (LTR) from HIV-1
   6824..6842    +  promoter       T7 promoter: promoter for bacteriophage T7 RNA polymerase
   6868..5       +  CDS            VME1_SARS2 (across the origin): Experimental evidence at protein level: Swiss-Prot protein existence level 1. Component of the viral envelope that plays a central role in virus morphogenesis and assembly via its interactions with other viral proteins (By similarity). Regulates the localization of S protein at cis-Golgi, the place of virus budding (PubMed:33229438). May act by binding cytoplasmic c-terminus of S (PubMed:33229438). From Severe acute respiratory syndrome coronavirus 2 (2019-nCoV) (SARS-CoV-2).
>Addgene plasmid #177938 | CoV2-M-IRES-E | addgene full sequence | sequence record 429078 | Addgene NGS Result
TCCAGTAAGGATCCCGCCCCTCTCCCTCCCCCCCCCCTAACGTTACTGGCCGAAGCCGCTTGGAATAAGG
CCGGTGTGCGTTTGTCTATATGTTATTTTCCACCATATTGCCGTCTTTTGGCAATGTGAGGGCCCGGAAA
CCTGGCCCTGTCTTCTTGACGAGCATTCCTAGGGGTCTTTCCCCTCTCGCCAAAGGAATGCAAGGTCTGT
TGAATGTCGTGAAGGAAGCAGTTCCTCTGGAAGCTTCTTGAAGACAAACAACGTCTGTAGCGACCCTTTG
CAGGCAGCGGAACCCCCCACCTGGCGACAGGTGCCTCTGCGGCCAAAAGCCACGTGTATAAGATACACCT
GCAAAGGCGGCACAACCCCAGTGCCACGTTGTGAGTTGGATAGTTGTGGAAAGAGTCAAATGGCTCTCCT
CAAGCGTATTCAACAAGGGGCTGAAGGATGCCCAGAAGGTACCCCATTGTATGGGATCTGATCTGGGGCC
TCGGTGCACATGCTTTACATGTGTTTAGTCGAGGTTAAAAAAACGTCTAGGCCCCCCGAACCACGGGGAC
GTGGTTTTCCTTTGAAAAACACGATGATAAGCTTGCCACAACCCACAAGGAGAAATTCGCCGCCACCATG
TACAGCTTCGTATCAGAAGAAACCGGGACACTGATCGTAAATTCTGTGCTCTTGTTTCTGGCATTCGTCG
TATTTCTCCTCGTCACACTGGCAATTCTGACTGCATTGAGGCTTTGCGCCTACTGTTGTAACATTGTCAA
TGTATCTCTCGTGAAACCCTCATTCTACGTTTACAGCAGGGTGAAGAATCTCAATTCTAGCAGGGTGCCG
GATCTCCTCGTTCTTTAACTCGACCGACTCGACAATCAACCTCTGGATTACAAAATTTGTGAAAGATTGA
CTGGTATTCTTAACTATGTTGCTCCTTTTACGCTATGTGGATACGCTGCTTTAATGCCTTTGTATCATGC
TATTGCTTCCCGTATGGCTTTCATTTTCTCCTCCTTGTATAAATCCTGGTTGCTGTCTCTTTATGAGGAG
TTGTGGCCCGTTGTCAGGCAACGTGGCGTGGTGTGCACTGTGTTTGCTGACGCAACCCCCACTGGTTGGG
GCATTGCCACCACCTGTCAGCTCCTTTCCGGGACTTTCGCTTTCCCCCTCCCTATTGCCACGGCGGAACT
CATCGCCGCCTGCCTTGCCCGCTGCTGGACAGGGGCTCGGCTGTTGGGCACTGACAATTCCGTGGTGTTG
TCGGGGAAGCTGACGTCCTTTCCATGGCTGCTCGCCTGTGTTGCCACCTGGATTCTGCGCGGGACGTCCT
TCTGCTACGTCCCTTCGGCCCTCAATCCAGCGGACCTTCCTTCCCGCGGCCTGCTGCCGGCTCTGCGGCC
TCTTCCGCATCTTCGCCTTCGCCCTCAGACGAGTCGGATCTCCCTTTGGGCCGCCTCCCCGCCTGGAATT
AATTCGAGCTCGGTACCTTTAAGACCAATGACTTACAAGGCAGCCTCGAGTCTAGAGGGCCCGTTTAAAC
CCGCTGATCAGCCTCGACTGTGCCTTCTAGTTGCCAGCCATCTGTTGTTTGCCCCTCCCCCGTGCCTTCC
TTGACCCTGGAAGGTGCCACTCCCACTGTCCTTTCCTAATAAAATGAGGAAATTGCATCGCATTGTCTGA
GTAGGTGTCATTCTATTCTGGGGGGTGGGGTGGGGCAGGACAGCAAGGGGGAGGATTGGGAAGACAATAG
CAGGCATGCTGGGGATGCGGTGGGCTCTATGGCTTCTGAGGCGGAAAGAACCAGCTGGGGCTCTAGGGGG
TATCCCC
[124 nt withheld, positions 1828-1951]
C
[91 nt withheld, positions 1953-2043]
A
[49 nt withheld, positions 2045-2093]
CCTTTGACGTTGGAGTCCACGTTCTTT
[37 nt withheld, positions 2121-2157]
ACCCTATCTCGGTCTATTCTTTTGATTTATAAGGGATTTTGCCGATTTCGGCCTATTGGTTAAAAAATGA
GCTGATTTAACAAAAATTTAACGCGAATTAATTCTGTGGAATGTGTGTCAGTTAGGGTGTGGAAAGTCCC
CAGGCTCCCCAGCAGGCAGAAGTATGCAAAGCATGCATCTCAATTAGTCAGCAACCAGGTGTGGAAAGTC
CCCAGGCTCCCCAGCAGGCAGAAGTATGCAAAGCATGCATCTCAATTAGTCAGCAACCATAGTCCCGCCC
CTAACTCCGCCCATCCCGCCCCTAACTCCGCCCAGTTCCGCCCATTCTCCGCCCCATGGCTGACTAATTT
TTTTTATTTATGCAGAGGCCGAGGCCGCCTCTGCCTCTGAGCTATTCCAGAAGTAGTGAGGAGGCTTTTT
TGGAGGCCTAGGCTTTTGCAAAAAGCTCCCGGGAGCTTGTATATCCATTTTCGGATCTGATCAAGAGACA
GGATGAGGATCGTTTCGCATGATTGAACAAGATGGATTGCACGCAGGTTCTCCGGCCGCTTGGGTGGAGA
GGCTATTCGGCTATGACTGGGCACAACAGACAATCGGCTGCTCTGATGCCGCCGTGTTCCGGCTGTCAGC
GCAGGGGCGCCCGGTTCTTTTTGTCAAGACCGACCTGTCCGGTGCCCTGAATGAACTGCAGGACGAGGCA
GCGCGGCTATCGTGGCTGGCCACGACGGGCGTTCCTTGCGCAGCTGTGCTCGACGTTGTCACTGAAGCGG
GAAGGGACTGGCTGCTATTGGGCGAAGTGCCGGGGCAGGATCTCCTGTCATCTCACCTTGCTCCTGCCGA
GAAAGTATCCATCATGGCTGATGCAATGCGGCGGCTGCATACGCTTGATCCGGCTACCTGCCCATTCGAC
CACCAAGCGAAACATCGCATCGAGCGAGCACGTACTCGGATGGAAGCCGGTCTTGTCGATCAGGATGATC
TGGACGAAGAGCATCAGGGGCTCGCGCCAGCCGAACTGTTCGCCAGGCTCAAGGCGCGCATGCCCGACGG
CGAGGATCTCGTCGTGACCCATGGCGATGCCTGCTTGCCGAATATCATGGTGGAAAATGGCCGCTTTTCT
GGATTCATCGACTGTGGCCGGCTGGGTGTGGCGGACCGCTATCAGGACATAGCGTTGGCTACCCGTGATA
TTGCTGAAGAGCTTGGCGGCGAATGGGCTGACCGCTTCCTCGTGCTTTACGGTATCGCCGCTCCCGATTC
GCAGCGCATCGCCTTCTATCGCCTTCTTGACGAGTTCTTCTGAGCGGGACTCTGGGGTTCGAAATGACCG
ACCAAGCGACGCCCAACCTGCCATCACGAGATTTCGATTCCACCGCCGCCTTCTATGAAAGGTTGGGCTT
CGGAATCGTTTTCCGGGACGCCGGCTGGATGATCCTCCAGCGCGGGGATCTCATGCTGGAGTTCTTCGCC
CACCCCAACTTGTTTATTGCAGCTTATAATGGTTACAAATAAAGCAATAGCATCACAAATTTCACAAATA
AAGCATTTTTTTCACTGCATTCTAGTTGTGGTTTGTCCAAACTCATCAATGTATCTTATCATGTCTGTAT
ACCGTCGACCTCTAGCTAGAGCTTGGCGTAATCATGGTCATAGCTGTTTCCTGTGTGAAATTGTTATCCG
CTCACAATTCCACACAACATACGAGCCGGAAGCATAAAGTGTAAAGCCTGGGGTGCCTAATGAGTGAGCT
AACTCACATTAATTGCGTTGCGCTCACTGCCCGCTTTCCAGTCGGGAAACCTGTCGTGCCAGCTGCATTA
ATGAATCGGCCAACGCGCGGGGAGAGGCGGTTTGCGTATTGGGCGCTCTTCCGCTTCCTCGCTCACTGAC
TCGCTGCGCTCGGTCGTTCGGCTGCGGCGAGCGGTATCAGCTCACTCAAAGGCGGTAATACGGTTATCCA
CAGAATCAGGGGATAACGCAGGAAAGAACATGTGAGCAAAAGGCCAGCAAAAGGCCAGGAACCGTAAAAA
GGCCGCGTTGCTGGCGTTTTTCCATAGGCTCCGCCCCCCTGACGAGCATCACAAAAATCGACGCTCAAGT
CAGAGGTGGCGAAACCCGACAGGACTATAAAGATACCAGGCGTTTCCCCCTGGAAGCTCCCTCGTGCGCT
CTCCTGTTCCGACCCTGCCGCTTACCGGATACCTGTCCGCCTTTCTCCCTTCGGGAAGCGTGGCGCTTTC
TCATAGCTCACGCTGTAGGTATCTCAGTTCGGTGTAGGTCGTTCGCTCCAAGCTGGGCTGTGTGCACGAA
CCCCCCGTTCAGCCCGACCGCTGCGCCTTATCCGGTAACTATCGTCTTGAGTCCAACCCGGTAAGACACG
ACTTATCGCCACTGGCAGCAGCCACTGGTAACAGGATTAGCAGAGCGAGGTATGTAGGCGGTGCTACAGA
GTTCTTGAAGTGGTGGCCTAACTACGGCTACACTAGAAGAACAGTATTTGGTATCTGCGCTCTGCTGAAG
CCAGTTACCTTCGGAAAAAGAGTTGGTAGCTCTTGATCCGGCAAACAAACCACCGCTGGTAGCGGTGGTT
TTTTTGTTTGCAAGCAGCAGATTACGCGCAGAAAAAAAGGATCTCAAGAAGATCCTTTGATCTTTTCTAC
GGGGTCTGACGCTCAGTGGAACGAAAACTCACGTTAAGGGATTTTGGTCATGAGATTATCAAAAAGGATC
TTCACCTAGATCCTTTTAAATTAAAAATGAAGTTTTAAATCAATCTAAAGTATATATGAGTAAACTTGGT
CTGACAGTTACCAATGCTTAATCAGTGAGGCACCTATCTCAGCGATCTGTCTATTTCGTTCATCCATAGT
TGCCTGACTCCCCGTCGTGTAGATAACTACGATACGGGAGGGCTTACCATCTGGCCCCAGTGCTGCAATG
ATACCGCGAGACCCACGCTCACCGGCTCCAGATTTATCAGCAATAAACCAGCCAGCCGGAAGGGCCGAGC
GCAGAAGTGGTCCTGCAACTTTATCCGCCTCCATCCAGTCTATTAATTGTTGCCGGGAAGCTAGAGTAAG
TAGTTCGCCAGTTAATAGTTTGCGCAACGTTGTTGCCATTGCTACAGGCATCGTGGTGTCACGCTCGTCG
TTTGGTATGGCTTCATTCAGCTCCGGTTCCCAACGATCAAGGCGAGTTACATGATCCCCCATGTTGTGCA
AAAAAGCGGTTAGCTCCTTCGGTCCTCCGATCGTTGTCAGAAGTAAGTTGGCCGCAGTGTTATCACTCAT
GGTTATGGCAGCACTGCATAATTCTCTTACTGTCATGCCATCCGTAAGATGCTTTTCTGTGACTGGTGAG
TACTCAACCAAGTCATTCTGAGAATAGTGTATGCGGCGACCGAGTTGCTCTTGCCCGGCGTCAATACGGG
ATAATACCGCGCCACATAGCAGAACTTTAAAAGTGCTCATCATTGGAAAACGTTCTTCGGGGCGAAAACT
CTCAAGGATCTTACCGCTGTTGAGATCCAGTTCGATGTAACCCACTCGTGCACCCAACTGATCTTCAGCA
TCTTTTACTTTCACCAGCGTTTCTGGGTGAGCAAAAACAGGAAGGCAAAATGCCGCAAAAAAGGGAATAA
GGGCGACACGGAAATGTTGAATACTCATACTCTTCCTTTTTCAATATTATTGAAGCATTTATCAGGGTTA
TTGTCTCATGAGCGGATACATATTTGAATGTATTTAGAAAAATAAACAAATAGGGGTTCCGCGCACATTT
CCCCGAAAAGTGCCACCTGACGTCGACGGATCGGGAGATCTCCCGATCCCCTATGGTGCACTCTCAGTAC
AATCTGCTCTGATGCCGCATAGTTAAGCCAGTATCTGCTCCCTGCTTGTGTGTTGGAGGTCGCTGAGTAG
TGCGCGAGCAAAATTTAAGCTACAACAAGGCAAGGCTTGACCGACAATTGCATGAAGAATCTGCTTAGGG
TTAGGCGTTTTGCGCTGCTTCGCGATGTACGGGCCAGATATACGCGTTGACATTGATTATTGACTAGTTA
TTAATAGTAATCAATTACGGGGTCATTAGTTCATAGCCCATATATGGAGTTCCGCGTTACATAACTTACG
GTAAATGGCCCGCCTGGCTGACCGCCCAACGACCCCCGCCCATTGACGTCAATAATGACGTATGTTCCCA
TAGTAACGCCAATAGGGACTTTCCATTGACGTCAATGGGTGGAGTATTTACGGTAAACTGCCCACTTGGC
AGTACATCAAGTGTATCATATGCCAAGTACGCCCCCTATTGACGTCAATGACGGTAAATGGCCCGCCTGG
CATTATGCCCAGTACATGACCTTATGGGACTTTCCTACTTGGCAGTACATCTACGTATTAGTCATCGCTA
TTACCATGGTGATGCGGTTTTGGCAGTACATCAATGGGCGTGGATAGCGGTTTGACTCACGGGGATTTCC
AAGTCTCCACCCCATTGACGTCAATGGGAGTTTGTTTTGGCACCAAAATCAACGGGACTTTCCAAAATGT
CGTAACAACTCCGCCCCATTGACGCAAATGGGCGGTAGGCGTGTACGGTGGGAGGTCTATATAAGCAGAG
CTCTCTGGCTAACTAGAGAACCCACTGCTTACTGGCTTATCGAAATTAATACGACTCACTATAGGGAGAC
CCAAGCTGGCTAGCGCCACCATGGCCGACTCAAATGGGACCATTACTGTAGAGGAGCTGAAAAAACTGTT
GGAGCAATGGAACCTTGTGATTGGATTTCTCTTCTTGACATGGATTTGTCTCCTGCAATTCGCATACGCG
AATCGCAACCGATTCCTCTATATTATAAAACTTATATTCCTTTGGCTCCTGTGGCCTGTGACCCTTGCCT
GCTTCGTACTCGCGGCGGTGTATCGAATAAACTGGATAACTGGCGGCATAGCAATAGCTATGGCATGCCT
GGTAGGTTTGATGTGGCTCTCCTATTTTATAGCGTCATTCAGACTTTTTGCACGCACGCGAAGCATGTGG
TCATTTAACCCTGAAACAAATATCTTGCTTAATGTCCCCCTGCATGGCACAATTTTGACCCGACCGCTCC
TTGAATCAGAATTGGTGATTGGAGCCGTGATCCTGAGGGGCCACTTGAGGATCGCAGGACATCATCTTGG
TCGCTGTGATATTAAGGATTTGCCAAAAGAAATAACTGTAGCTACCAGTCGAACTTTGAGCTATTACAAG
CTTGGAGCGTCCCAAAGGGTCGCTGGCGATAGTGGATTTGCAGCCTATTCACGCTACAGGATAGGGAACT
ATAAACTGAATACAGACCACTCATCATCTTCTGATAACATTGCTTTGCTCG
