Features (pLannotate 1.2.2; 24 found; start..end, strand, type, name):
     91..553     +  misc_feature   IRES: internal ribosome entry site (IRES) of the encephalomyocarditis virus (EMCV)
    591..815     +  CDS            E: VEMP_SARS2 - Experimental evidence at protein level: Swiss-Prot protein existence level 1. Plays a central role in virus morphogenesis and assembly. Acts as a viroporin and self-assembles in host membranes forming pentameric protein-lipid pores that allow ion transport. Also plays a role in the induction of apoptosis (By similarity). Regulates the localization of S protein at cis-Golgi, the place of virus budding (PubMed:33229438). May act by slowing down the cell secretory pathway (PubMed:33229438). May interfere with tight-junction stability by interacting with host MPP5. This would result i
    837..1425    +  misc_feature   WPRE: woodchuck hepatitis virus posttranscriptional regulatory element
   1434..1450    +  misc_feature   MCS (fragment): pUC18/19 multiple cloning site
   1521..1745    +  polyA_signal   bGH poly(A) signal: bovine growth hormone polyadenylation signal
   1749..1770    +  promoter       SV40 promoter (fragment): SV40 enhancer and early promoter
   1791..2219    +  rep_origin     f1 ori (sequence partly withheld): f1 bacteriophage origin of replication; arrow indicates direction of (+) strand synthesis
   2233..2562    +  promoter       SV40 promoter: SV40 enhancer and early promoter
   2629..3420    +  CDS            neo: KKA2_KLEPN - Also known as kan, nptII. Experimental evidence at protein level: Swiss-Prot protein existence level 1. Resistance to kanamycin, neomycin, paromomycin, ribostamycin, butirosin and gentamicin B. From Klebsiella pneumoniae.
   3444..3602    +  CDS            ble (fragment): BLE_KLEPN - Experimental evidence at protein level: Swiss-Prot protein existence level 1. Binding protein with a strong affinity to the bleomycin family of antibiotics. Binds to CL990; an antimitotic-antibiotic compound. From Klebsiella pneumoniae.
   3597..3718    +  polyA_signal   SV40 poly(A) signal: SV40 polyadenylation signal
   3791..3807    -  protein_bind   lac operator: The lac repressor binds to the lac operator to inhibit transcription in E. coli. This inhibition can be relieved by adding lactose or isopropyl-β-D-thiogalactopyranoside (IPTG). lac repressor encoded by lacI
   3815..3845    -  promoter       lac promoter: promoter for the E. coli lac operon
   3860..3881    -  protein_bind   CAP binding site: CAP binding activates transcription in the presence of cAMP. E. coli catabolite activator protein
   3894..3986    -  CDS            lacI (fragment): lac repressor; lacI; The lac repressor binds to the lac operator to inhibit transcription in E. coli. This inhibition can be relieved by adding lactose or isopropyl-β-D-thiogalactopyranoside (IPTG).
   4169..4757    -  rep_origin     ori: high-copy-number ColE1/pMB1/pBR322/pUC origin of replication
   4928..5788    -  CDS            AmpR: β-lactamase; bla; confers resistance to ampicillin, carbenicillin, and related antibiotics
   5789..5893    -  promoter       AmpR promoter: bla
   5952..6004    -  misc_feature   bom (fragment): basis of mobility region from pBR322
   6159..6538    +  enhancer       CMV enhancer: human cytomegalovirus immediate early enhancer
   6539..6742    +  promoter       CMV promoter: human cytomegalovirus (CMV) immediate early promoter
   6738..6771    +  LTR            5' LTR (truncated) (fragment): truncated 5' long terminal repeat (LTR) from HIV-1
   6787..6805    +  promoter       T7 promoter: promoter for bacteriophage T7 RNA polymerase
   6831..7496    +  CDS            VME1_SARS2: Experimental evidence at protein level: Swiss-Prot protein existence level 1. Component of the viral envelope that plays a central role in virus morphogenesis and assembly via its interactions with other viral proteins (By similarity). Regulates the localization of S protein at cis-Golgi, the place of virus budding (PubMed:33229438). May act by binding cytoplasmic c-terminus of S (PubMed:33229438). From Severe acute respiratory syndrome coronavirus 2 (2019-nCoV) (SARS-CoV-2).
>Addgene plasmid #177938 | CoV2-M-IRES-E Sequencing Result | analyzer sequence | sequence record 348106
TAACGTTACTGGCCGAAGCCGCTTGGAATAAGGCCGGTGTGCGTTTGTCTATATGTTATTTTCCACCATA
TTGCCGTCTTTTGGCAATGTGAGGGCCCGGAAACCTGGCCCTGTCTTCTTGACGAGCATTCCTAGGGGTC
TTTCCCCTCTCGCCAAAGGAATGCAAGGTCTGTTGAATGTCGTGAAGGAAGCAGTTCCTCTGGAAGCTTC
TTGAAGACAAACAACGTCTGTAGCGACCCTTTGCAGGCAGCGGAACCCCCCACCTGGCGACAGGTGCCTC
TGCGGCCAAAAGCCACGTGTATAAGATACACCTGCAAAGGCGGCACAACCCCAGTGCCACGTTGTGAGTT
GGATAGTTGTGGAAAGAGTCAAATGGCTCTCCTCAAGCGTATTCAACAAGGGGCTGAAGGATGCCCAGAA
GGTACCCCATTGTATGGGATCTGATCTGGGGCCTCGGTGCACATGCTTTACATGTGTTTAGTCGAGGTTA
AAAAAACGTCTAGGCCCCCCGAACCACGGGGACGTGGTTTTCCTTTGAAAAACACGATGATAAGCTTGCC
ACAACCCACAAGGAGAAATTCGCCGCCACCATGTACAGCTTCGTATCAGAAGAAACCGGGACACTGATCG
TAAATTCTGTGCTCTTGTTTCTGGCATTCGTCGTATTTCTCCTCGTCACACTGGCAATTCTGACTGCATT
GAGGCTTTGCGCCTACTGTTGTAACATTGTCAATGTATCTCTCGTGAAACCCTCATTCTACGTTTACAGC
AGGGTGAAGAATCTCAATTCTAGCAGGGTGCCGGATCTCCTCGTTCTTTAACTCGACCGACTCGACAATC
AACCTCTGGATTACAAAATTTGTGAAAGATTGACTGGTATTCTTAACTATGTTGCTCCTTTTACGCTATG
TGGATACGCTGCTTTAATGCCTTTGTATCATGCTATTGCTTCCCGTATGGCTTTCATTTTCTCCTCCTTG
TATAAATCCTGGTTGCTGTCTCTTTATGAGGAGTTGTGGCCCGTTGTCAGGCAACGTGGCGTGGTGTGCA
CTGTGTTTGCTGACGCAACCCCCACTGGTTGGGGCATTGCCACCACCTGTCAGCTCCTTTCCGGGACTTT
CGCTTTCCCCCTCCCTATTGCCACGGCGGAACTCATCGCCGCCTGCCTTGCCCGCTGCTGGACAGGGGCT
CGGCTGTTGGGCACTGACAATTCCGTGGTGTTGTCGGGGAAGCTGACGTCCTTTCCATGGCTGCTCGCCT
GTGTTGCCACCTGGATTCTGCGCGGGACGTCCTTCTGCTACGTCCCTTCGGCCCTCAATCCAGCGGACCT
TCCTTCCCGCGGCCTGCTGCCGGCTCTGCGGCCTCTTCCGCATCTTCGCCTTCGCCCTCAGACGAGTCGG
ATCTCCCTTTGGGCCGCCTCCCCGCCTGGAATTAATTCGAGCTCGGTACCTTTAAGACCAATGACTTACA
AGGCAGCCTCGAGTCTAGAGGGCCCGTTTAAACCCGCTGATCAGCCTCGACTGTGCCTTCTAGTTGCCAG
CCATCTGTTGTTTGCCCCTCCCCCGTGCCTTCCTTGACCCTGGAAGGTGCCACTCCCACTGTCCTTTCCT
AATAAAATGAGGAAATTGCATCGCATTGTCTGAGTAGGTGTCATTCTATTCTGGGGGGTGGGGTGGGGCA
GGACAGCAAGGGGGAGGATTGGGAAGACAATAGCAGGCATGCTGGGGATGCGGTGGGCTCTATGGCTTCT
GAGGCGGAAAGAACCAGCTGGGGCTCTAGGGGGTATCCCC
[124 nt withheld, positions 1791-1914]
C
[91 nt withheld, positions 1916-2006]
A
[49 nt withheld, positions 2008-2056]
CCTTTGACGTTGGAGTCCACGTTCTTT
[37 nt withheld, positions 2084-2120]
ACCCTATCTCGGTCTATTCTTTTGATTTATAAGGGATTTTGCCGATTTCGGCCTATTGGTTAAAAAATGA
GCTGATTTAACAAAAATTTAACGCGAATTAATTCTGTGGAATGTGTGTCAGTTAGGGTGTGGAAAGTCCC
CAGGCTCCCCAGCAGGCAGAAGTATGCAAAGCATGCATCTCAATTAGTCAGCAACCAGGTGTGGAAAGTC
CCCAGGCTCCCCAGCAGGCAGAAGTATGCAAAGCATGCATCTCAATTAGTCAGCAACCATAGTCCCGCCC
CTAACTCCGCCCATCCCGCCCCTAACTCCGCCCAGTTCCGCCCATTCTCCGCCCCATGGCTGACTAATTT
TTTTTATTTATGCAGAGGCCGAGGCCGCCTCTGCCTCTGAGCTATTCCAGAAGTAGTGAGGAGGCTTTTT
TGGAGGCCTAGGCTTTTGCAAAAAGCTCCCGGGAGCTTGTATATCCATTTTCGGATCTGATCAAGAGACA
GGATGAGGATCGTTTCGCATGATTGAACAAGATGGATTGCACGCAGGTTCTCCGGCCGCTTGGGTGGAGA
GGCTATTCGGCTATGACTGGGCACAACAGACAATCGGCTGCTCTGATGCCGCCGTGTTCCGGCTGTCAGC
GCAGGGGCGCCCGGTTCTTTTTGTCAAGACCGACCTGTCCGGTGCCCTGAATGAACTGCAGGACGAGGCA
GCGCGGCTATCGTGGCTGGCCACGACGGGCGTTCCTTGCGCAGCTGTGCTCGACGTTGTCACTGAAGCGG
GAAGGGACTGGCTGCTATTGGGCGAAGTGCCGGGGCAGGATCTCCTGTCATCTCACCTTGCTCCTGCCGA
GAAAGTATCCATCATGGCTGATGCAATGCGGCGGCTGCATACGCTTGATCCGGCTACCTGCCCATTCGAC
CACCAAGCGAAACATCGCATCGAGCGAGCACGTACTCGGATGGAAGCCGGTCTTGTCGATCAGGATGATC
TGGACGAAGAGCATCAGGGGCTCGCGCCAGCCGAACTGTTCGCCAGGCTCAAGGCGCGCATGCCCGACGG
CGAGGATCTCGTCGTGACCCATGGCGATGCCTGCTTGCCGAATATCATGGTGGAAAATGGCCGCTTTTCT
GGATTCATCGACTGTGGCCGGCTGGGTGTGGCGGACCGCTATCAGGACATAGCGTTGGCTACCCGTGATA
TTGCTGAAGAGCTTGGCGGCGAATGGGCTGACCGCTTCCTCGTGCTTTACGGTATCGCCGCTCCCGATTC
GCAGCGCATCGCCTTCTATCGCCTTCTTGACGAGTTCTTCTGAGCGGGACTCTGGGGTTCGAAATGACCG
ACCAAGCGACGCCCAACCTGCCATCACGAGATTTCGATTCCACCGCCGCCTTCTATGAAAGGTTGGGCTT
CGGAATCGTTTTCCGGGACGCCGGCTGGATGATCCTCCAGCGCGGGGATCTCATGCTGGAGTTCTTCGCC
CACCCCAACTTGTTTATTGCAGCTTATAATGGTTACAAATAAAGCAATAGCATCACAAATTTCACAAATA
AAGCATTTTTTTCACTGCATTCTAGTTGTGGTTTGTCCAAACTCATCAATGTATCTTATCATGTCTGTAT
ACCGTCGACCTCTAGCTAGAGCTTGGCGTAATCATGGTCATAGCTGTTTCCTGTGTGAAATTGTTATCCG
CTCACAATTCCACACAACATACGAGCCGGAAGCATAAAGTGTAAAGCCTGGGGTGCCTAATGAGTGAGCT
AACTCACATTAATTGCGTTGCGCTCACTGCCCGCTTTCCAGTCGGGAAACCTGTCGTGCCAGCTGCATTA
ATGAATCGGCCAACGCGCGGGGAGAGGCGGTTTGCGTATTGGGCGCTCTTCCGCTTCCTCGCTCACTGAC
TCGCTGCGCTCGGTCGTTCGGCTGCGGCGAGCGGTATCAGCTCACTCAAAGGCGGTAATACGGTTATCCA
CAGAATCAGGGGATAACGCAGGAAAGAACATGTGAGCAAAAGGCCAGCAAAAGGCCAGGAACCGTAAAAA
GGCCGCGTTGCTGGCGTTTTTCCATAGGCTCCGCCCCCCTGACGAGCATCACAAAAATCGACGCTCAAGT
CAGAGGTGGCGAAACCCGACAGGACTATAAAGATACCAGGCGTTTCCCCCTGGAAGCTCCCTCGTGCGCT
CTCCTGTTCCGACCCTGCCGCTTACCGGATACCTGTCCGCCTTTCTCCCTTCGGGAAGCGTGGCGCTTTC
TCATAGCTCACGCTGTAGGTATCTCAGTTCGGTGTAGGTCGTTCGCTCCAAGCTGGGCTGTGTGCACGAA
CCCCCCGTTCAGCCCGACCGCTGCGCCTTATCCGGTAACTATCGTCTTGAGTCCAACCCGGTAAGACACG
ACTTATCGCCACTGGCAGCAGCCACTGGTAACAGGATTAGCAGAGCGAGGTATGTAGGCGGTGCTACAGA
GTTCTTGAAGTGGTGGCCTAACTACGGCTACACTAGAAGAACAGTATTTGGTATCTGCGCTCTGCTGAAG
CCAGTTACCTTCGGAAAAAGAGTTGGTAGCTCTTGATCCGGCAAACAAACCACCGCTGGTAGCGGTGGTT
TTTTTGTTTGCAAGCAGCAGATTACGCGCAGAAAAAAAGGATCTCAAGAAGATCCTTTGATCTTTTCTAC
GGGGTCTGACGCTCAGTGGAACGAAAACTCACGTTAAGGGATTTTGGTCATGAGATTATCAAAAAGGATC
TTCACCTAGATCCTTTTAAATTAAAAATGAAGTTTTAAATCAATCTAAAGTATATATGAGTAAACTTGGT
CTGACAGTTACCAATGCTTAATCAGTGAGGCACCTATCTCAGCGATCTGTCTATTTCGTTCATCCATAGT
TGCCTGACTCCCCGTCGTGTAGATAACTACGATACGGGAGGGCTTACCATCTGGCCCCAGTGCTGCAATG
ATACCGCGAGACCCACGCTCACCGGCTCCAGATTTATCAGCAATAAACCAGCCAGCCGGAAGGGCCGAGC
GCAGAAGTGGTCCTGCAACTTTATCCGCCTCCATCCAGTCTATTAATTGTTGCCGGGAAGCTAGAGTAAG
TAGTTCGCCAGTTAATAGTTTGCGCAACGTTGTTGCCATTGCTACAGGCATCGTGGTGTCACGCTCGTCG
TTTGGTATGGCTTCATTCAGCTCCGGTTCCCAACGATCAAGGCGAGTTACATGATCCCCCATGTTGTGCA
AAAAAGCGGTTAGCTCCTTCGGTCCTCCGATCGTTGTCAGAAGTAAGTTGGCCGCAGTGTTATCACTCAT
GGTTATGGCAGCACTGCATAATTCTCTTACTGTCATGCCATCCGTAAGATGCTTTTCTGTGACTGGTGAG
TACTCAACCAAGTCATTCTGAGAATAGTGTATGCGGCGACCGAGTTGCTCTTGCCCGGCGTCAATACGGG
ATAATACCGCGCCACATAGCAGAACTTTAAAAGTGCTCATCATTGGAAAACGTTCTTCGGGGCGAAAACT
CTCAAGGATCTTACCGCTGTTGAGATCCAGTTCGATGTAACCCACTCGTGCACCCAACTGATCTTCAGCA
TCTTTTACTTTCACCAGCGTTTCTGGGTGAGCAAAAACAGGAAGGCAAAATGCCGCAAAAAAGGGAATAA
GGGCGACACGGAAATGTTGAATACTCATACTCTTCCTTTTTCAATATTATTGAAGCATTTATCAGGGTTA
TTGTCTCATGAGCGGATACATATTTGAATGTATTTAGAAAAATAAACAAATAGGGGTTCCGCGCACATTT
CCCCGAAAAGTGCCACCTGACGTCGACGGATCGGGAGATCTCCCGATCCCCTATGGTGCACTCTCAGTAC
AATCTGCTCTGATGCCGCATAGTTAAGCCAGTATCTGCTCCCTGCTTGTGTGTTGGAGGTCGCTGAGTAG
TGCGCGAGCAAAATTTAAGCTACAACAAGGCAAGGCTTGACCGACAATTGCATGAAGAATCTGCTTAGGG
TTAGGCGTTTTGCGCTGCTTCGCGATGTACGGGCCAGATATACGCGTTGACATTGATTATTGACTAGTTA
TTAATAGTAATCAATTACGGGGTCATTAGTTCATAGCCCATATATGGAGTTCCGCGTTACATAACTTACG
GTAAATGGCCCGCCTGGCTGACCGCCCAACGACCCCCGCCCATTGACGTCAATAATGACGTATGTTCCCA
TAGTAACGCCAATAGGGACTTTCCATTGACGTCAATGGGTGGAGTATTTACGGTAAACTGCCCACTTGGC
AGTACATCAAGTGTATCATATGCCAAGTACGCCCCCTATTGACGTCAATGACGGTAAATGGCCCGCCTGG
CATTATGCCCAGTACATGACCTTATGGGACTTTCCTACTTGGCAGTACATCTACGTATTAGTCATCGCTA
TTACCATGGTGATGCGGTTTTGGCAGTACATCAATGGGCGTGGATAGCGGTTTGACTCACGGGGATTTCC
AAGTCTCCACCCCATTGACGTCAATGGGAGTTTGTTTTGGCACCAAAATCAACGGGACTTTCCAAAATGT
CGTAACAACTCCGCCCCATTGACGCAAATGGGCGGTAGGCGTGTACGGTGGGAGGTCTATATAAGCAGAG
CTCTCTGGCTAACTAGAGAACCCACTGCTTACTGGCTTATCGAAATTAATACGACTCACTATAGGGAGAC
CCAAGCTGGCTAGCGCCACCATGGCCGACTCAAATGGGACCATTACTGTAGAGGAGCTGAAAAAACTGTT
GGAGCAATGGAACCTTGTGATTGGATTTCTCTTCTTGACATGGATTTGTCTCCTGCAATTCGCATACGCG
AATCGCAACCGATTCCTCTATATTATAAAACTTATATTCCTTTGGCTCCTGTGGCCTGTGACCCTTGCCT
GCTTCGTACTCGCGGCGGTGTATCGAATAAACTGGATAACTGGCGGCATAGCAATAGCTATGGCATGCCT
GGTAGGTTTGATGTGGCTCTCCTATTTTATAGCGTCATTCAGACTTTTTGCACGCACGCGAAGCATGTGG
TCATTTAACCCTGAAACAAATATCTTGCTTAATGTCCCCCTGCATGGCACAATTTTGACCCGACCGCTCC
TTGAATCAGAATTGGTGATTGGAGCCGTGATCCTGAGGGGCCACTTGAGGATCGCAGGACATCATCTTGG
TCGCTGTGATATTAAGGATTTGCCAAAAGAAATAACTGTAGCTACCAGTCGAACTTTGAGCTATTACAAG
CTTGGAGCGTCCCAAAGGGTCGCTGGCGATAGTGGATTTGCAGCCTATTCACGCTACAGGATAGGGAACT
ATAAACTGAATACAGACCACTCATCATCTTCTGATAACATTGCTTTGCTCGTCCAGTAAGGATCCCGCCC
CTCTCCCTCCC
